Addgene plasmid #154983: pWPI-IRES-Bla-Ak-ACE2-TMPRSS2
Purpose: Lentiviral vector expressing Human ACE2 and TMPRSS2
Depositing lab: Sonja Best. Depositing organization: National Institute of Allergy and Infectious Diseases (NIAID).
Backbone
  Vector backbone: pWPI-IRES-Bla-Ak
  Vector type: Lentiviral
Growth in bacteria
  Bacterial resistance: Ampicillin, 100 μg/mL
  Growth temperature: 37°C
  Growth strain: NEB Stable
  Copy number: High Copy
Gene/Insert
  Gene/Insert name: ACE2 and TMPRSS2
  Species: H. sapiens (human)
  Insert size (bp): 3922
  Entrez Gene: ACE2 (a.k.a. ACEH); TMPRSS2 (a.k.a. PRSS10)
  Cloning method: Gibson Cloning
Terms and licenses: Academic/Nonprofit Terms; Industry Terms: Not Available to Industry
How to cite: pWPI-IRES-Bla-Ak-ACE2-TMPRSS2 was a gift from Sonja Best (Addgene plasmid # 154983 ; http://n2t.net/addgene:154983 ; RRID:Addgene_154983)
