[The description below was written by a language model from this plasmid's Addgene catalogue record and pLannotate feature annotations shown in this document.]
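Description:
pWPI-IRES-Bla-Ak-ACE2-TMPRSS2 is an HIV-1-based lentiviral transfer vector, built on the pWPI-IRES-Bla-Ak backbone, for expressing human ACE2 and TMPRSS2 in mammalian cells. It is maintained in E. coli through a high-copy ColE1/pUC-type origin and an ampicillin resistance gene. The backbone outside the viral region also carries remnants of older vectors, including fragments of tetracycline resistance, bom and rop, and an SV40 promoter followed by gpt fragments and SV40 small t intron and polyadenylation sequences. These appear to be vestigial rather than functional parts of the design.

The viral portion contains truncated HIV-1 LTRs, the Ψ packaging signal with a partial gag sequence, the Rev response element for Rev-dependent nuclear export of the genomic RNA, and a cPPT/CTS. Because no viral structural or enzymatic genes are intact, packaging functions must be supplied in trans. A loxP site lies just upstream of the 3' LTR segment. An EF-1α promoter drives the payload, in which the ACE2 coding sequence is followed closely by the TMPRSS2 coding sequence. The annotation does not identify the short linker between them, so the record does not state how the two proteins are separated or co-expressed. Downstream, an EMCV IRES allows translation of blasticidin S deaminase from the same transcript, so transduced cells can be selected with blasticidin, and a WPRE enhances transcript expression.

ACE2 is the SARS-CoV-2 receptor and TMPRSS2 is a protease that primes coronavirus spike proteins. The vector is therefore suited to generating stable cell lines with both entry factors, although the record states only the expression purpose.
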