Features (pLannotate 1.2.2; 35 found; start..end, strand, type, name):
      1..135     +  polyA_signal   SV40 poly(A) signal: SV40 polyadenylation signal
    302..631     +  CDS            nef (fragment): NEF_HV1BR - Experimental evidence at protein level: Swiss-Prot protein existence level 1. Extracellular Nef protein targets CD4(+) T-lymphocytes for apoptosis by interacting with CXCR4 surface receptors (PubMed:14990729). From Human immunodeficiency virus type 1 group M subtype B (isolate BRU/LAI) (HIV-1).
    679..936     +  LTR            5' LTR (truncated): truncated 5' long terminal repeat (LTR) from HIV-1
    983..1108    +  misc_feature   HIV-1 Ψ: packaging signal of human immunodeficiency virus type 1
   1092..1455    +  CDS            HIV-1 gag (fragment): gag protein from human immunodeficiency virus 1; gag
   1601..1834    +  misc_feature   RRE: The Rev response element (RRE) of HIV-1 allows for Rev-dependent mRNA export from the nucleus to the cytoplasm.
   2211..2311    +  CDS            Rev (fragment): human immunodeficiency virus 1 (HIV-1) Rev protein; rev; enhances nuclear export of unspliced and incompletely spliced viral mRNAs
   2373..2439    +  CDS            small t antigen (fragment): SV40 (simian virus 40) small t antigen
   2446..3624    +  promoter       EF-1α promoter: strong constitutive promoter for human elongation factor EF-1α
   3672..3789    +  misc_feature   cPPT/CTS: central polypurine tract and central termination sequence of HIV-1
   3836..6250    +  CDS            ACE2: ACE2_HUMAN - Experimental evidence at protein level: Swiss-Prot protein existence level 1. [Isoform 2]: (Microbial infection) Non-functional as a receptor for human coronavirus SARS-CoV-2. From Homo sapiens (Human).
   6279..7754    +  CDS            TMPRSS2: TMPS2_HUMAN - Also known as PRSS10. Experimental evidence at protein level: Swiss-Prot protein existence level 1. (Microbial infection) Facilitates human coronaviruses SARS- CoV and SARS-CoV-2 infections via two independent mechanisms, proteolytic cleavage of ACE2 receptor which promotes viral uptake, and cleavage of coronavirus spike glycoproteins which activates the glycoprotein for host cell entry (PubMed:24227843, PubMed:32142651, PubMed:32404436). Proteolytically cleaves and activates the spike glycoproteins of human coronavirus 229E (HCoV-229E) and human coronavirus EMC (HCoV-EMC) and th
   7836..8387    +  misc_feature   IRES: internal ribosome entry site (IRES) of the encephalomyocarditis virus (EMCV)
   8390..8788    +  CDS            BSD: blasticidin S deaminase; Aspergillus terreus BSD; confers resistance to blasticidin
   8811..8853    +  misc_feature   MCS (fragment): pBluescript multiple cloning site
   8863..9451    +  misc_feature   WPRE: woodchuck hepatitis virus posttranscriptional regulatory element
   9470..9574    +  CDS            nef (fragment): NEF_HV1LA - Experimental evidence at protein level: Swiss-Prot protein existence level 1. Extracellular Nef protein targets CD4(+) T-lymphocytes for apoptosis by interacting with CXCR4 surface receptors. From Human immunodeficiency virus type 1 group M subtype B (isolate Lai) (HIV-1).
   9595..9628    +  protein_bind   loxP: Cre-mediated recombination occurs in the 8-bp core sequence (GCATACAT). Cre recombinase
   9648..9828    +  LTR            5' LTR (truncated): truncated 5' long terminal repeat (LTR) from HIV-1
   9853..9871    -  promoter       SP6 promoter: promoter for bacteriophage SP6 RNA polymerase
  10099..10378   +  CDS            TcR (fragment): tetracycline efflux protein; tet; confers resistance to tetracycline
  10379..10427   -  misc_feature   bom (fragment): basis of mobility region from pBR322
  10529..10564   -  CDS            rop (fragment): Rop protein, which maintains plasmids at low copy number; rop
  10659..10763   +  promoter       AmpR promoter: bla
  10764..11624   +  CDS            AmpR: β-lactamase; bla; confers resistance to ampicillin, carbenicillin, and related antibiotics
  11795..12383   +  rep_origin     ori: high-copy-number ColE1/pMB1/pBR322/pUC origin of replication
  12566..12622   +  CDS            lacI (fragment): lac repressor; lacI; The lac repressor binds to the lac operator to inhibit transcription in E. coli. This inhibition can be relieved by adding lactose or isopropyl-β-D-thiogalactopyranoside (IPTG).
  12629..12958   +  promoter       SV40 promoter: SV40 enhancer and early promoter
  13158..13277   +  CDS            gpt (fragment): XGPT_ECOLI - Also known as gpp, gxu. Experimental evidence at protein level: Swiss-Prot protein existence level 1. Purine salvage pathway enzyme that catalyzes the transfer of the ribosyl-5-phosphate group from 5-phospho-alpha-D-ribose 1- diphosphate (PRPP) to the N9 position of the 6-oxopurines guanine and xanthine to form the corresponding ribonucleotides GMP (guanosine 5'- monophosphate) and XMP (xanthosine 5'-monophosphate), with the release of PPi. To a lesser extent, also acts on hypoxanthine (PubMed:9100006, PubMed:3886014). Does not ribophosphorylate adenine (PubMed:3886014). From Esch
  13277..13612   +  CDS            gpt (fragment): XGPT_ECOLI - Also known as gpp, gxu. Experimental evidence at protein level: Swiss-Prot protein existence level 1. Purine salvage pathway enzyme that catalyzes the transfer of the ribosyl-5-phosphate group from 5-phospho-alpha-D-ribose 1- diphosphate (PRPP) to the N9 position of the 6-oxopurines guanine and xanthine to form the corresponding ribonucleotides GMP (guanosine 5'- monophosphate) and XMP (xanthosine 5'-monophosphate), with the release of PPi. To a lesser extent, also acts on hypoxanthine (PubMed:9100006, PubMed:3886014). Does not ribophosphorylate adenine (PubMed:3886014). From Esch
  13707..14012   +  CDS            frsA (fragment): FRSA_ECOLI - Also known as yafA. Experimental evidence at protein level: Swiss-Prot protein existence level 1. Catalyzes the hydrolysis of esters (PubMed:15808744). Displays esterase activity toward pNP-butyrate (PubMed:15808744). May stimulate mixed-acid fermentation by acting as a fermentation/respiration switch that down-regulates respiration and up- regulates fermentation rates (PubMed:15169777). From Escherichia coli (strain K12).
  14016..14090   +  CDS            small t antigen (fragment): SV40 (simian virus 40) small t antigen
  14092..14157   +  intron         small t intron: SV40 (simian virus 40) small t antigen intron
  14287..14307   +  CDS            SV40 NLS: nuclear localization signal of SV40 (simian virus 40) large T antigen
  14626..14709   +  CDS            large T antigen (fragment): large T antigen from SV40 (simian virus 40)
>Addgene plasmid #154983 | pWPI-IRES-Bla-Ak-ACE2-TMPRSS2 | addgene full sequence | sequence record 307933 | Addgene NGS Result
AACTTGTTTATTGCAGCTTATAATGGTTACAAATAAAGCAATAGCATCACAAATTTCACAAATAAAGCAT
TTTTTTCACTGCATTCTAGTTGTGGTTTGTCCAAACTCATCAATGTATCTTATCATGTCTGGATCAACTG
GATAACTCAAGCTAACCAAAATCATCCCAAACTTCCCACCCCATACCCTATTACCACTGCCAATTACCTG
TGGTTTCATTTACTCTAAACCTGTGATTCCTCTGAATTATTTTCATTTTAAAGAAATTGTATTTGTTAAA
TATGTACTACAAACTTAGTAGTTGGAAGGGCTAATTCACTCCCAAAGAAGACAAGATATCCTTGATCTGT
GGATCTACCACACACAAGGCTACTTCCCTGATTAGCAGAACTACACACCAGGGCCAGGGGTCAGATATCC
ACTGACCTTTGGATGGTGCTACAAGCTAGTACCAGTTGAGCCAGATAAGGTAGAAGAGGCCAATAAAGGA
GAGAACACCAGCTTGTTACACCCTGTGAGCCTGCATGGGATGGATGACCCGGAGAGAGAAGTGTTAGAGT
GGAGGTTTGACAGCCGCCTAGCATTTCATCACGTGGCCCGAGAGCTGCATCCGGAGTACTTCAAGAACTG
CTGATATCGAGCTTGCTACAAGGGACTTTCCGCTGGGGACTTTCCAGGGAGGCGTGGCCTGGGCGGGACT
GGGGAGTGGCGAGCCCTCAGATCCTGCATATAAGCAGCTGCTTTTTGCCTGTACTGGGTCTCTCTGGTTA
GACCAGATCTGAGCCTGGGAGCTCTCTGGCTAACTAGGGAACCCACTGCTTAAGCCTCAATAAAGCTTGC
CTTGAGTGCTTCAAGTAGTGTGTGCCCGTCTGTTGTGTGACTCTGGTAACTAGAGATCCCTCAGACCCTT
TTAGTCAGTGTGGAAAATCTCTAGCAGTGGCGCCCGAACAGGGACTTGAAAGCGAAAGGGAAACCAGAGG
AGCTCTCTCGACGCAGGACTCGGCTTGCTGAAGCGCGCACGGCAAGAGGCGAGGGGCGGCGACTGGTGAG
TACGCCAAAAATTTTGACTAGCGGAGGCTAGAAGGAGAGAGATGGGTGCGAGAGCGTCAGTATTAAGCGG
GGGAGAATTAGATCGCGATGGGAAAAAATTCGGTTAAGGCCAGGGGGAAAGAAAAAATATAAATTAAAAC
ATATAGTATGGGCAAGCAGGGAGCTAGAACGATTCGCAGTTAATCCTGGCCTGTTAGAAACATCAGAAGG
CTGTAGACAAATACTGGGACAGCTACAACCATCCCTTCAGACAGGATCAGAAGAACTTAGATCATTATAT
AATACAGTAGCAACCCTCTATTGTGTGCATCAAAGGATAGAGATAAAAGACACCAAGGAAGCTTTAGACA
AGATAGAGGAAGAGCAAAACAAAAGTAAGACCACCGCACAGCAAGCGGCCGCTGATCTTCAGACCTGGAG
GAGGAGATATGAGGGACAATTGGAGAAGTGAATTATATAAATATAAAGTAGTAAAAATTGAACCATTAGG
AGTAGCACCCACCAAGGCAAAGAGAAGAGTGGTGCAGAGAGAAAAAAGAGCAGTGGGAATAGGAGCTTTG
TTCCTTGGGTTCTTGGGAGCAGCAGGAAGCACTATGGGCGCAGCGTCAATGACGCTGACGGTACAGGCCA
GACAATTATTGTCTGGTATAGTGCAGCAGCAGAACAATTTGCTGAGGGCTATTGAGGCGCAACAGCATCT
GTTGCAACTCACAGTCTGGGGCATCAAGCAGCTCCAGGCAAGAATCCTGGCTGTGGAAAGATACCTAAAG
GATCAACAGCTCCTGGGGATTTGGGGTTGCTCTGGAAAACTCATTTGCACCACTGCTGTGCCTTGGAATG
CTAGTTGGAGTAATAAATCTCTGGAACAGATTTGGAATCACACGACCTGGATGGAGTGGGACAGAGAAAT
TAACAATTACACAAGCTTAATACACTCCTTAATTGAAGAATCGCAAAACCAGCAAGAAAAGAATGAACAA
GAATTATTGGAATTAGATAAATGGGCAAGTTTGTGGAATTGGTTTAACATAACAAATTGGCTGTGGTATA
TAAAATTATTCATAATGATAGTAGGAGGCTTGGTAGGTTTAAGAATAGTTTTTGCTGTACTTTCTATAGT
GAATAGAGTTAGGCAGGGATATTCACCATTATCGTTTCAGACCCACCTCCCAACCCCGAGGGGACCCGAC
AGGCCCGAAGGAATAGAAGAAGAAGGTGGAGAGAGAGACAGAGACAGATCCATTCGATTAGTGAACGGAT
CTCGACGGTATCGATCACGAGACTAGCCTCGACCATCGATGTCGACGATAAGCTTTGCAAAGATGGATAA
AGTTTTAAACAGAGAGGAATCTTTGCAGCTAATGGACCTTCTAGGTCTTGAAAGGAGTGGGAATTGGCTC
CGGTGCCCGTCAGTGGGCAGAGCGCACATCGCCCACAGTCCCCGAGAAGTTGGGGGGAGGGGTCGGCAAT
TGAACCGGTGCCTAGAGAAGGTGGCGCGGGGTAAACTGGGAAAGTGATGTCGTGTACTGGCTCCGCCTTT
TTCCCGAGGGTGGGGGAGAACCGTATATAAGTGCAGTAGTCGCCGTGAACGTTCTTTTTCGCAACGGGTT
TGCCGCCAGAACACAGGTAAGTGCCGTGTGTGGTTCCCGCGGGCCTGGCCTCTTTACGGGTTATGGCCCT
TGCGTGCCTTGAATTACTTCCACCTGGCTGCAGTACGTGATTCTTGATCCCGAGCTTCGGGTTGGAAGTG
GGTGGGAGAGTTCGAGGCCTTGCGCTTAAGGAGCCCCTTCGCCTCGTGCTTGAGTTGAGGCCTGGCCTGG
GCGCTGGGGCCGCCGCGTGCGAATCTGGTGGCACCTTCGCGCCTGTCTCGCTGCTTTCGATAAGTCTCTA
GCCATTTAAAATTTTTGATGACCTGCTGCGACGCTTTTTTTCTGGCAAGATAGTCTTGTAAATGCGGGCC
AAGATCTGCACACTGGTATTTCGGTTTTTGGGGCCGCGGGCGGCGACGGGGCCCGTGCGTCCCAGCGCAC
ATGTTCGGCGAGGCGGGGCCTGCGAGCGCGGCCACCGAGAATCGGACGGGGGTAGTCTCAAGCTGGCCGG
CCTGCTCTGGTGCCTGGCCTCGCGCCGCCGTGTATCGCCCCGCCCTGGGCGGCAAGGCTGGCCCGGTCGG
CACCAGTTGCGTGAGCGGAAAGATGGCCGCTTCCCGGCCCTGCTGCAGGGAGCTCAAAATGGAGGACGCG
GCGCTCGGGAGAGCGGGCGGGTGAGTCACCCACACAAAGGAAAAGGGCCTTTCCGTCCTCAGCCGTCGCT
TCATGTGACTCCACGGAGTACCGGGCGCCGTCCAGGCACCTCGATTAGTTCTCGAGCTTTTGGAGTACGT
CGTCTTTAGGTTGGGGGGAGGGGTTTTATGCGATGGAGTTTCCCCACACTGAGTGGGTGGAGACTGAAGT
TAGGCCAGCTTGGCACTTGATGTAATTCTCCTTGGAATTTGCCCTTTTTGAGTTTGGATCTTGGTTCATT
CTCAAGCCTCAGACAGTGGTTCAAAGTTTTTTTCTTCCATTTCAGGTGTCGTGAGGAATTTCGACATTTA
AATTTAATTAATCTCGACGGTATCGGTTAACTTTTAAAAGAAAAGGGGGGATTGGGGGGTACAGTGCAGG
GGAAAGAATAGTAGACATAATAGCAACAGACATACAAACTAAAGAATTACAAAAACAAATTACAAAAATT
CAAAATTTTATCGATCACGAGACTAGCCTCGAGGTTTAAACCCGGGAGCGCCACCATGTCAAGCTCTTCC
TGGCTCCTTCTCAGCCTTGTTGCTGTAACTGCTGCTCAGTCCACCATTGAGGAACAGGCCAAGACATTTT
TGGACAAGTTTAACCACGAAGCCGAAGACCTGTTCTATCAAAGTTCACTTGCTTCTTGGAATTATAACAC
CAATATTACTGAAGAGAATGTCCAAAACATGAATAATGCTGGGGACAAATGGTCTGCCTTTTTAAAGGAA
CAGTCCACACTTGCCCAAATGTATCCACTACAAGAAATTCAGAATCTCACAGTCAAGCTTCAGCTGCAGG
CTCTTCAGCAAAATGGGTCTTCAGTGCTCTCAGAAGACAAGAGCAAACGGTTGAACACAATTCTAAATAC
AATGAGCACCATCTACAGTACTGGAAAAGTTTGTAACCCAGATAATCCACAAGAATGCTTATTACTTGAA
CCAGGTTTGAATGAAATAATGGCAAACAGTTTAGACTACAATGAGAGGCTCTGGGCTTGGGAAAGCTGGA
GATCTGAGGTCGGCAAGCAGCTGAGGCCATTATATGAAGAGTATGTGGTCTTGAAAAATGAGATGGCAAG
AGCAAATCATTATGAGGACTATGGGGATTATTGGAGAGGAGACTATGAAGTAAATGGGGTAGATGGCTAT
GACTACAGCCGCGGCCAGTTGATTGAAGATGTGGAACATACCTTTGAAGAGATTAAACCATTATATGAAC
ATCTTCATGCCTATGTGAGGGCAAAGTTGATGAATGCCTATCCTTCCTATATCAGTCCAATTGGATGCCT
CCCTGCTCATTTGCTTGGTGATATGTGGGGTAGATTTTGGACAAATCTGTACTCTTTGACAGTTCCCTTT
GGACAGAAACCAAACATAGATGTTACTGATGCAATGGTGGACCAGGCCTGGGATGCACAGAGAATATTCA
AGGAGGCCGAGAAGTTCTTTGTATCTGTTGGTCTTCCTAATATGACTCAAGGATTCTGGGAAAATTCCAT
GCTAACGGACCCAGGAAATGTTCAGAAAGCAGTCTGCCATCCCACAGCTTGGGACCTGGGGAAGGGCGAC
TTCAGGATCCTTATGTGCACAAAGGTGACAATGGACGACTTCCTGACAGCTCATCATGAGATGGGGCATA
TCCAGTATGATATGGCATATGCTGCACAACCTTTTCTGCTAAGAAATGGAGCTAATGAAGGATTCCATGA
AGCTGTTGGGGAAATCATGTCACTTTCTGCAGCCACACCTAAGCATTTAAAATCCATTGGTCTTCTGTCA
CCCGATTTTCAAGAAGACAATGAAACAGAAATAAACTTCCTGCTCAAACAAGCACTCACGATTGTTGGGA
CTCTGCCATTTACTTACATGTTAGAGAAGTGGAGGTGGATGGTCTTTAAAGGGGAAATTCCCAAAGACCA
GTGGATGAAAAAGTGGTGGGAGATGAAGCGAGAGATAGTTGGGGTGGTGGAACCTGTGCCCCATGATGAA
ACATACTGTGACCCCGCATCTCTGTTCCATGTTTCTAATGATTACTCATTCATTCGATATTACACAAGGA
CCCTTTACCAATTCCAGTTTCAAGAAGCACTTTGTCAAGCAGCTAAACATGAAGGCCCTCTGCACAAATG
TGACATCTCAAACTCTACAGAAGCTGGACAGAAACTGTTCAATATGCTGAGGCTTGGAAAATCAGAACCC
TGGACCCTAGCATTGGAAAATGTTGTAGGAGCAAAGAACATGAATGTAAGGCCACTGCTCAACTACTTTG
AGCCCTTATTTACCTGGCTGAAAGACCAGAACAAGAATTCTTTTGTGGGATGGAGTACCGACTGGAGTCC
ATATGCAGACCAAAGCATCAAAGTGAGGATAAGCCTAAAATCAGCTCTTGGAGATAAAGCATATGAATGG
AACGACAATGAAATGTACCTGTTCCGATCATCTGTTGCATATGCTATGAGGCAGTACTTTTTAAAAGTAA
AAAATCAGATGATTCTTTTTGGGGAGGAGGATGTGCGAGTGGCTAATTTGAAACCAAGAATCTCCTTTAA
TTTCTTTGTCACTGCACCTAAAAATGTGTCTGATATCATTCCTAGAACTGAAGTTGAAAAGGCCATCAGG
ATGTCCCGGAGCCGTATCAATGATGCTTTCCGTCTGAATGACAACAGCCTAGAGTTTCTGGGGATACAGC
CAACACTTGGACCTCCTAACCAGCCCCCTGTTTCCATATGGCTGATTGTTTTTGGAGTTGTGATGGGAGT
GATAGTGGTTGGCATTGTCATCCTGATCTTCACTGGGATCAGAGATCGGAAGAAGAAAAATAAAGCAAGA
AGTGGAGAAAATCCTTATGCCTCCATCGATATTAGCAAAGGAGAAAATAATCCAGGATTCCAAAACACTG
ATGATGTTCAGACCTCCTTTTAGCGCGCCTGCAGGATCAGCAGGCACCATGGCTTTGAACTCAGGGTCAC
CACCAGCTATTGGACCTTACTATGAAAACCATGGATACCAACCGGAAAACCCCTATCCCGCACAGCCCAC
TGTGGTCCCCACTGTCTACGAGGTGCATCCGGCTCAGTACTACCCGTCCCCCGTGCCCCAGTACGCCCCG
AGGGTCCTGACGCAGGCTTCCAACCCCGTCGTCTGCACGCAGCCCAAATCCCCATCCGGGACAGTGTGCA
CCTCAAAGACTAAGAAAGCACTGTGCATCACCTTGACCCTGGGGACCTTCCTCGTGGGAGCTGCGCTGGC
CGCTGGCCTACTCTGGAAGTTCATGGGCAGCAAGTGCTCCAACTCTGGGATAGAGTGCGACTCCTCAGGT
ACCTGCATCAACCCCTCTAACTGGTGTGATGGCGTGTCACACTGCCCCGGCGGGGAGGACGAGAATCGGT
GTGTTCGCCTCTACGGACCAAACTTCATCCTTCAGGTGTACTCATCTCAGAGGAAGTCCTGGCACCCTGT
GTGCCAAGACGACTGGAACGAGAACTACGGGCGGGCGGCCTGCAGGGACATGGGCTATAAGAATAATTTT
TACTCTAGCCAAGGAATAGTGGATGACAGCGGATCCACCAGCTTTATGAAACTGAACACAAGTGCCGGCA
ATGTCGATATCTATAAAAAACTGTACCACAGTGATGCCTGTTCTTCAAAAGCAGTGGTTTCTTTACGCTG
TATAGCCTGCGGGGTCAACTTGAACTCAAGCCGCCAGAGCAGGATCGTGGGCGGCGAGAGCGCGCTCCCG
GGGGCCTGGCCCTGGCAGGTCAGCCTGCACGTCCAGAACGTCCACGTGTGCGGAGGCTCCATCATCACCC
CCGAGTGGATCGTGACAGCCGCCCACTGCGTGGAAAAACCTCTTAACAATCCATGGCATTGGACGGCATT
TGCGGGGATTTTGAGACAATCTTTCATGTTCTATGGAGCCGGATACCAAGTAGAAAAAGTGATTTCTCAT
CCAAATTATGACTCCAAGACCAAGAACAATGACATTGCGCTGATGAAGCTGCAGAAGCCTCTGACTTTCA
ACGACCTAGTGAAACCAGTGTGTCTGCCCAACCCAGGCATGATGCTGCAGCCAGAACAGCTCTGCTGGAT
TTCCGGGTGGGGGGCCACCGAGGAGAAAGGGAAGACCTCAGAAGTGCTGAACGCTGCCAAGGTGCTTCTC
ATTGAGACACAGAGATGCAACAGCAGATATGTCTATGACAACCTGATCACACCAGCCATGATCTGTGCCG
GCTTCCTGCAGGGGAACGTCGATTCTTGCCAGGGTGACAGTGGAGGGCCTCTGGTCACTTCGAAGAACAA
TATCTGGTGGCTGATAGGGGATACAAGCTGGGGTTCTGGCTGTGCCAAAGCTTACAGACCAGGAGTGTAC
GGGAATGTGATGGTATTCACGGACTGGATTTATCGACAAATGAGGGCAGACGGCTAGGGATCCATATGCG
GACCGTACGTACTAGTGGCCACGGCTGATCATACGGGCTGCAGGAATTCCGCCCCCCCCCCCCTAACGTT
ACTGGCCGAAGCCGCTTGGAATAAGGCCGGTGTGCGTTTGTCTATATGTTATTTTCCACCATATTGCCGT
CTTTTGGCAATGTGAGGGCCCGGAAACCTGGCCCTGTCTTCTTGACGAGCATTCCTAGGGGTCTTTCCCC
TCTCGCCAAAGGAATGCAAGGTCTGTTGAATGTCGTGAAGGAAGCAGTTCCTCTGGAAGCTTCTTGAAGA
CAAACAACGTCTGTAGCGACCCTTTGCAGGCAGCGGAACCCCCCACCTGGCGACAGGTGCCTCTGCGGCC
AAAAGCCACGTGTATAAGATACACCTGCAAAGGCGGCACAACCCCAGTGCCACGTTGTGAGTTGGATAGT
TGTGGAAAGAGTCAAATGGCTCTCCTCAAGCGTATTCAACAAGGGGCTGAAGGATGCCCAGAAGGTACCC
CATTGTATGGGATCTGATCTGGGGCCTCGGTGCACATGCTTTACATGTGTTTAGTCGAGGTTAAAAAACG
TCTAGGCCCCCCGAACCACGGGGACGTGGTTTTCCTTTGAAAAACACGATGATAATACCATGGCCAAGCC
TTTGTCTCAAGAAGAATCCACCCTCATTGAAAGAGCAACGGCTACAATCAACAGCATCCCCATCTCTGAA
GACTACAGCGTCGCCAGCGCAGCTCTCTCTAGCGACGGCCGCATCTTCACTGGTGTCAATGTATATCATT
TTACTGGGGGACCTTGTGCAGAACTCGTGGTGCTGGGCACTGCTGCTGCTGCGGCAGCTGGCAACCTGAC
TTGTATCGTCGCGATCGGAAATGAGAACAGGGGCATCTTGAGCCCCTGCGGACGGTGCCGACAGGTGCTT
CTCGATCTGCATCCTGGGATCAAAGCCATAGTGAAGGACAGTGATGGACAGCCGACGGCAGTTGGGATTC
GTGAATTGCTGCCCTCTGGTTATGTGTGGGAGGGCTAACTAGCTAGTCGAGCTCAACTTCGAATTCGATA
TCAAGCTTATCGCGATACCGTCGACCTCGAGGGAATTCCGATAATCAACCTCTGGATTACAAAATTTGTG
AAAGATTGACTGGTATTCTTAACTATGTTGCTCCTTTTACGCTATGTGGATACGCTGCTTTAATGCCTTT
GTATCATGCTATTGCTTCCCGTATGGCTTTCATTTTCTCCTCCTTGTATAAATCCTGGTTGCTGTCTCTT
TATGAGGAGTTGTGGCCCGTTGTCAGGCAACGTGGCGTGGTGTGCACTGTGTTTGCTGACGCAACCCCCA
CTGGTTGGGGCATTGCCACCACCTGTCAGCTCCTTTCCGGGACTTTCGCTTTCCCCCTCCCTATTGCCAC
GGCGGAACTCATCGCCGCCTGCCTTGCCCGCTGCTGGACAGGGGCTCGGCTGTTGGGCACTGACAATTCC
GTGGTGTTGTCGGGGAAGCTGACGTCCTTTCCATGGCTGCTCGCCTGTGTTGCCACCTGGATTCTGCGCG
GGACGTCCTTCTGCTACGTCCCTTCGGCCCTCAATCCAGCGGACCTTCCTTCCCGCGGCCTGCTGCCGGC
TCTGCGGCCTCTTCCGCGTCTTCGCCTTCGCCCTCAGACGAGTCGGATCTCCCTTTGGGCCGCCTCCCCG
CATCGGGAATTCGAGCTCGGTACCTTTAAGACCAATGACTTACAAGGCAGCTGTAGATCTTAGCCACTTT
TTAAAAGAAAAGGGGGGACTGGAAGGGCTAATTCACTCCCAACGAAGACAAGATGGGATCAATTCACCAT
GGGAATAACTTCGTATAGCATACATTATACGAAGTTATGCTGCTTTTTGCTTGTACTGGGTCTCTCTGGT
TAGACCAGATCTGAGCCTGGGAGCTCTCTGGCTAACTAGGGAACCCACTGCTTAAGCCTCAATAAAGCTT
GCCTTGAGTGCTTCAAGTAGTGTGTGCCCGTCTGTTGTGTGACTCTGGTAACTAGAGATCCCTCAGACCC
TTTTAGTCAGTGTGGAAAATCTCTAGCAGCATCTAGAATTAATTCCGTGTATTCTATAGTGTCACCTAAA
TCGTATGTGTATGATACATAAGGTTATGTATTAATTGTAGCCGCGTTCTAACGACAATATGTACAAGCCT
AATTGTGTAGCATCTGGCTTACTGAAGCAGACCCTATCATCTCTCTCGTAAACTGCCGTCAGAGTCGGTT
TGGTTGGACGAACCTTCTGAGTTTCTGGTAACGCCGTCCCGCACCCGGAAATGGTCAGCGAACCAATCAG
CAGGGTCATCGCTAGCCAGATCCTCTACGCCGGACGCATCGTGGCCGGCATCACCGGCGCCACAGGTGCG
GTTGCTGGCGCCTATATCGCCGACATCACCGATGGGGAAGATCGGGCTCGCCACTTCGGGCTCATGAGCG
CTTGTTTCGGCGTGGGTATGGTGGCAGGCCCCGTGGCCGGGGGACTGTTGGGCGCCATCTCCTTGCATGC
ACCATTCCTTGCGGCGGCGGTGCTCAACGGCCTCAACCTACTACTGGGCTGCTTCCTAATGCAGGAGTCG
CATAAGGGAGAGCGTCGAATGGTGCACTCTCAGTACAATCTGCTCTGATGCCGCATAGTTAAGCCAGCCC
CGACACCCGCCAACACCCGCTGACGCGCCCTGACGGGCTTGTCTGCTCCCGGCATCCGCTTACAGACAAG
CTGTGACCGTCTCCGGGAGCTGCATGTGTCAGAGGTTTTCACCGTCATCACCGAAACGCGCGAGACGAAA
GGGCCTCGTGATACGCCTATTTTTATAGGTTAATGTCATGATAATAATGGTTTCTTAGACGTCAGGTGGC
ACTTTTCGGGGAAATGTGCGCGGAACCCCTATTTGTTTATTTTTCTAAATACATTCAAATATGTATCCGC
TCATGAGACAATAACCCTGATAAATGCTTCAATAATATTGAAAAAGGAAGAGTATGAGTATTCAACATTT
CCGTGTCGCCCTTATTCCCTTTTTTGCGGCATTTTGCCTTCCTGTTTTTGCTCACCCAGAAACGCTGGTG
AAAGTAAAAGATGCTGAAGATCAGTTGGGTGCACGAGTGGGTTACATCGAACTGGATCTCAACAGCGGTA
AGATCCTTGAGAGTTTTCGCCCCGAAGAACGTTTTCCAATGATGAGCACTTTTAAAGTTCTGCTATGTGG
CGCGGTATTATCCCGTATTGACGCCGGGCAAGAGCAACTCGGTCGCCGCATACACTATTCTCAGAATGAC
TTGGTTGAGTACTCACCAGTCACAGAAAAGCATCTTACGGATGGCATGACAGTAAGAGAATTATGCAGTG
CTGCCATAACCATGAGTGATAACACTGCGGCCAACTTACTTCTGACAACGATCGGAGGACCGAAGGAGCT
AACCGCTTTTTTGCACAACATGGGGGATCATGTAACTCGCCTTGATCGTTGGGAACCGGAGCTGAATGAA
GCCATACCAAACGACGAGCGTGACACCACGATGCCTGTAGCAATGGCAACAACGTTGCGCAAACTATTAA
CTGGCGAACTACTTACTCTAGCTTCCCGGCAACAATTAATAGACTGGATGGAGGCGGATAAAGTTGCAGG
ACCACTTCTGCGCTCGGCCCTTCCGGCTGGCTGGTTTATTGCTGATAAATCTGGAGCCGGTGAGCGTGGG
TCTCGCGGTATCATTGCAGCACTGGGGCCAGATGGTAAGCCCTCCCGTATCGTAGTTATCTACACGACGG
GGAGTCAGGCAACTATGGATGAACGAAATAGACAGATCGCTGAGATAGGTGCCTCACTGATTAAGCATTG
GTAACTGTCAGACCAAGTTTACTCATATATACTTTAGATTGATTTAAAACTTCATTTTTAATTTAAAAGG
ATCTAGGTGAAGATCCTTTTTGATAATCTCATGACCAAAATCCCTTAACGTGAGTTTTCGTTCCACTGAG
CGTCAGACCCCGTAGAAAAGATCAAAGGATCTTCTTGAGATCCTTTTTTTCTGCGCGTAATCTGCTGCTT
GCAAACAAAAAAACCACCGCTACCAGCGGTGGTTTGTTTGCCGGATCAAGAGCTACCAACTCTTTTTCCG
AAGGTAACTGGCTTCAGCAGAGCGCAGATACCAAATACTGTTCTTCTAGTGTAGCCGTAGTTAGGCCACC
ACTTCAAGAACTCTGTAGCACCGCCTACATACCTCGCTCTGCTAATCCTGTTACCAGTGGCTGCTGCCAG
TGGCGATAAGTCGTGTCTTACCGGGTTGGACTCAAGACGATAGTTACCGGATAAGGCGCAGCGGTCGGGC
TGAACGGGGGGTTCGTGCACACAGCCCAGCTTGGAGCGAACGACCTACACCGAACTGAGATACCTACAGC
GTGAGCTATGAGAAAGCGCCACGCTTCCCGAAGGGAGAAAGGCGGACAGGTATCCGGTAAGCGGCAGGGT
CGGAACAGGAGAGCGCACGAGGGAGCTTCCAGGGGGAAACGCCTGGTATATTTATAGTCCTGTCGGGTTT
CGCCACCTCTGACTTGAGCGTCGATTTTTGTGATGCTCGTCAGGGGGGCGGAGCCTATGGAAAAACGCCA
GCAACGCGGCCTTTTTACGGTTCCTGGCCTTTTGCTGGCCTTTTGCTCACATGTTCTTTCCTGCGTTATC
CCCTGATTCTGTGGATAACCGTATTACCGCCTTTGAGTGAGCTGATACCGCTCGCCGCAGCCGAACGACC
GAGCGCAGCGAGTCAGTGAGCGAGGAAGCGGAAGAGCGCCCAATACGCAAACCGCCTCTCCCCGCGCGTT
GGCCGATTCATTAATGCAGCTGTGGAATGTGTGTCAGTTAGGGTGTGGAAAGTCCCCAGGCTCCCCAGCA
GGCAGAAGTATGCAAAGCATGCATCTCAATTAGTCAGCAACCAGGTGTGGAAAGTCCCCAGGCTCCCCAG
CAGGCAGAAGTATGCAAAGCATGCATCTCAATTAGTCAGCAACCATAGTCCCGCCCCTAACTCCGCCCAT
CCCGCCCCTAACTCCGCCCAGTTCCGCCCATTCTCCGCCCCATGGCTGACTAATTTTTTTTATTTATGCA
GAGGCCGAGGCCGCCTCGGCCTCTGAGCTATTCCAGAAGTAGTGAGGAGGCTTTTTTGGAGGCCTAGGCT
TTTGCAAAAAGCTTGGACACAAGACAGGCTTGCGAGATATGTTTGAGAATACCACTTTATCCCGCGTCAG
GGAGAGGCAGTGCGTAAAAAGACGCGGACTCATGTGAAATACTGGTTTTTAGTGCGCCAGATCTCTATAA
TCTCGCGCAACCTATTTTCCCCTCGAACACTTTTTAAGCCGTAGATAAACAGGCTGGGACACTTCACATG
AGCGAAAAATACATCGTCACCTGGGACATGTTGCAGATCCATGCACGTAAACTCGCAAGCCGACTGATGC
CTTCTGAACAATGGAAAGGCATTATTGCCGTAAGCCGTGGCGGTCTGTACCGGGTGCGTTACTGGCGCGT
GAACTGGGTATTCGTCATGTCGATACCGTTTGTATTTCCAGCTACGATCACGACAACCAGCGCGAGCTTA
AAGTGCTGAAACGCGCAGAAGGCGATGGCGAAGGCTTCATCGTTATTGATGACCTGGTGGATACCGGTGG
TACTGCGGTTGCGATTCGTGAAATGTATCCAAAAGCGCACTTTGTCACCATCTTCGCAAAACCGGCTGGT
CGTCCGCTGGTTGATGACTATGTTGTTGATATCCCGCAAGATACCTGGATTGAACAGCCGTGGGATATGG
GCGTCGTATTCGTCCCGCCAATCTCCGGTCGCTAATCTTTTCAACGCCTGGCACTGCCGGGCGTTGTTCT
TTTTAACTTCAGGCGGGTTACAATAGTTTCCAGTAAGTATTCTGGAGGCTGCATCCATGACACAGGCAAA
CCTGAGCGAAACCCTGTTCAAACCCCGCTTTAAACATCCTGAAACCTCGACGCTAGTCCGCCGCTTTAAT
CACGGCGCACAACCGCCTGTGCAGTCGGCCCTTGATGGTAAAACCATCCCTCACTGGTATCGCATGATTA
ACCGTCTGATGTGGATCTGGCGCGGCATTGACCCACGCGAAATCCTCGACGTCCAGGCACGTATTGTGAT
GAGCGATGCCGAACGTACCGACGATGATTTATACGATACGGTGATTGGCTACCGTGGCGGCAACTGGATT
TATGAGTGGGCCCCGGATCTTTGTGAAGGAACCTTACTTCTGTGGTGTGACATAATTGGACAAACTACCT
ACAGAGATTTAAAGCTCTAAGGTAAATATAAAATTTTTAAGTGTATAATGTGTTAAACTACTGATTCTAA
TTGTTTGTGTATTTTAGATTCCAACCTATGGAACTGATGAATGGGAGCAGTGGTGGAATGCCTTTAATGA
GGAAAACCTGTTTTGCTCAGAAGAAATGCCATCTAGTGATGATGAGGCTACTGCTGACTCTCAACATTCT
ACTCCTCCAAAAAAGAAGAGAAAGGTAGAAGACCCCAAGGACTTTCCTTCAGAATTGCTAAGTTTTTTGA
GTCATGCTGTGTTTAGTAATAGAACTCTTGCTTGCTTTGCTATTTACACCACAAAGGAAAAAGCTGCACT
GCTATACAAGAAAATTATGGAAAAATATTCTGTAACCTTTATAAGTAGGCATAACAGTTATAATCATAAC
ATACTGTTTTTTCTTACTCCACACAGGCATAGAGTGTCTGCTATTAATAACTATGCTCAAAAATTGTGTA
CCTTTAGCTTTTTAATTTGTAAAGGGGTTAATAAGGAATATTTGATGTATAGTGCCTTGACTAGAGATCA
TAATCAGCCATACCACATTTGTAGAGGTTTTACTTGCTTTAAAAAACCTCCCACACCTCCCCCTGAACCT
GAAACATAAAATGAATGCAATTGTTGTTGTT
